>Addgene plasmid #148482 | pcDNA3.1-MS2-HA-HsMex3C_1-225_AD | depositor full sequence | sequence record 290930 | Full Sequence
GACGGATCGGGAGATCTCCCGATCCCCTATGGTGCACTCTCAGTACAATCTGCTCTGATGCCGCATAGTT
AAGCCAGTATCTGCTCCCTGCTTGTGTGTTGGAGGTCGCTGAGTAGTGCGCGAGCAAAATTTAAGCTACA
ACAAGGCAAGGCTTGACCGACAATTGCATGAAGAATCTGCTTAGGGTTAGGCGTTTTGCGCTGCTTCGCG
ATGTACGGGCCAGATATACGCGTTGACATTGATTATTGACTAGTTATTAATAGTAATCAATTACGGGGTC
ATTAGTTCATAGCCCATATATGGAGTTCCGCGTTACATAACTTACGGTAAATGGCCCGCCTGGCTGACCG
CCCAACGACCCCCGCCCATTGACGTCAATAATGACGTATGTTCCCATAGTAACGCCAATAGGGACTTTCC
ATTGACGTCAATGGGTGGAGTATTTACGGTAAACTGCCCACTTGGCAGTACATCAAGTGTATCATATGCC
AAGTACGCCCCCTATTGACGTCAATGACGGTAAATGGCCCGCCTGGCATTATGCCCAGTACATGACCTTA
TGGGACTTTCCTACTTGGCAGTACATCTACGTATTAGTCATCGCTATTACCATGGTGATGCGGTTTTGGC
AGTACATCAATGGGCGTGGATAGCGGTTTGACTCACGGGGATTTCCAAGTCTCCACCCCATTGACGTCAA
TGGGAGTTTGTTTTGGCACCAAAATCAACGGGACTTTCCAAAATGTCGTAACAACTCCGCCCCATTGACG
CAAATGGGCGGTAGGCGTGTACGGTGGGAGGTCTATATAAGCAGAGCTCTCTGGCTAACTAGAGAACCCA
CTGCTTACTGGCTTATCGAAATTAATACGACTCACTATAGGGAGACCCAAGCTTGCCACCATGGCTTCTA
ACTTTACTCAGTTCGTTCTCGTCGACAATGGCGGAACTGGCGACGTGACTGTCGCCCCAAGCAACTTCGC
TAACGGGGTCGCTGAATGGATCAGCTCTAACTCGCGATCACAGGCTTACAAAGTAACCTGTAGCGTTCGT
CAGAGCTCTGCGCAGAATCGCAAATACACCATCAAAGTCGAGGTGCCTAAAGTGGCAACCCAGACTGTTG
GTGGTGAAGAGCTTCCTGTAGCCGGATGGAGATCTTACTTAAATATGGAACTAACCATTCCAATTTTCGC
CACGAATTCCGACTGCGAGCTTATTGTTAAGGCAATGCAAGGTCTCCTAAAAGATGGAAACCCGATTCCC
TCGGCCATCGCGGCCAACTCCGGCATCTACGGAGGTGGAGGTGGATCTGGTGGATCTCCTCCACATATGG
CTTACCCATACGATGTTCCAGATTACGCTCCTCCAAAGCTTGGATCCATGCCCAGCGGCAGCTCCGCGGC
CCTGGCCCCGGCGGCGGCGGGGGTGCTGTACGGAGGGGACGATGCCCAGGGCATGATGGCGGCGATGCTG
TCCCACGCCTACGGCCCCGGCGGTTGTGGGGCGGCGGCGGCCGCCCTGAACGGGGAGCAGGCGGCCCTGC
TCCGGAGAAAGAGCGTCAACACCACCGAGTGCGTCCCGGTGCCCAGCTCCGAGCACGTCGCCGAGATCGT
CGGCCGCCAGGGTTGTAAAATTAAAGCACTGAGAGCCAAGACAAACACGTATATCAAGACTCCTGTTCGT
GGTGAAGAGCCCATTTTTGTTGTCACTGGAAGGAAAGAAGATGTTGCCATGGCCAAAAGAGAGATCCTCT
CAGCTGCAGAGCACTTCTCCATGATTCGTGCATCTCGAAACAAAAATGGGCCTGCCCTGGGAGGATTATC
ATGTAGTCCTAATCTGCCCGGTCAAACCACCGTCCAAGTCAGGGTCCCTTATCGTGTGGTAGGATTAGTG
GTTGGACCCAAAGGAGCAACTATTAAAAGAATTCAGCAGCAGACCCACACCTACATAGTAACTCCGAGCA
GAGATAAGGAACCTGTCTTTGAAGTGACAGGGATGCCTGAAAATGTTGACCGAGCACGGGAAGAAATAGA
AATGCATATTGCCATGCGTACATAATCTAGAGCGGCCGCCTAGAGGGCCCTATTCTATAGTGTCACCTAA
ATGCTAGAGCTCGCTGATCAGCCTCGACTGTGCCTTCTAGTTGCCAGCCATCTGTTGTTTGCCCCTCCCC
CGTGCCTTCCTTGACCCTGGAAGGTGCCACTCCCACTGTCCTTTCCTAATAAAATGAGGAAATTGCATCG
CATTGTCTGAGTAGGTGTCATTCTATTCTGGGGGGTGGGGTGGGGCAGGACAGCAAGGGGGAGGATTGGG
AAGACAATAGCAGGCATGCTGGGGATGCGGTGGGCTCTATGGCTTCTGAGGCGGAAAGAACCAGCTGGGG
CTCTAGGGGGTATCCCC
[124 nt withheld, positions 2398-2521]
C
[91 nt withheld, positions 2523-2613]
A
[49 nt withheld, positions 2615-2663]
CCTTTGACGTTGGAGTCCACGTTCTTT
[37 nt withheld, positions 2691-2727]
ACCCTATCTCGGTCTATTCTTTTGATTTATAAGGGATTTTGCCGATTTCGGCCTATTGGTTAAAAAATGA
GCTGATTTAACAAAAATTTAACGCGAATTAATTCTGTGGAATGTGTGTCAGTTAGGGTGTGGAAAGTCCC
CAGGCTCCCCAGCAGGCAGAAGTATGCAAAGCATGCATCTCAATTAGTCAGCAACCAGGTGTGGAAAGTC
CCCAGGCTCCCCAGCAGGCAGAAGTATGCAAAGCATGCATCTCAATTAGTCAGCAACCATAGTCCCGCCC
CTAACTCCGCCCATCCCGCCCCTAACTCCGCCCAGTTCCGCCCATTCTCCGCCCCATGGCTGACTAATTT
TTTTTATTTATGCAGAGGCCGAGGCCGCCTCTGCCTCTGAGCTATTCCAGAAGTAGTGAGGAGGCTTTTT
TGGAGGCCTAGGCTTTTGCAAAAAGCTCCCGGGAGCTTGTATATCCATTTTCGGATCTGATCAAGAGACA
GGATGAGGATCGTTTCGCATGATTGAACAAGATGGATTGCACGCAGGTTCTCCGGCCGCTTGGGTGGAGA
GGCTATTCGGCTATGACTGGGCACAACAGACAATCGGCTGCTCTGATGCCGCCGTGTTCCGGCTGTCAGC
GCAGGGGCGCCCGGTTCTTTTTGTCAAGACCGACCTGTCCGGTGCCCTGAATGAACTGCAGGACGAGGCA
GCGCGGCTATCGTGGCTGGCCACGACGGGCGTTCCTTGCGCAGCTGTGCTCGACGTTGTCACTGAAGCGG
GAAGGGACTGGCTGCTATTGGGCGAAGTGCCGGGGCAGGATCTCCTGTCATCTCACCTTGCTCCTGCCGA
GAAAGTATCCATCATGGCTGATGCAATGCGGCGGCTGCATACGCTTGATCCGGCTACCTGCCCATTCGAC
CACCAAGCGAAACATCGCATCGAGCGAGCACGTACTCGGATGGAAGCCGGTCTTGTCGATCAGGATGATC
TGGACGAAGAGCATCAGGGGCTCGCGCCAGCCGAACTGTTCGCCAGGCTCAAGGCGCGCATGCCCGACGG
CGAGGATCTCGTCGTGACCCATGGCGATGCCTGCTTGCCGAATATCATGGTGGAAAATGGCCGCTTTTCT
GGATTCATCGACTGTGGCCGGCTGGGTGTGGCGGACCGCTATCAGGACATAGCGTTGGCTACCCGTGATA
TTGCTGAAGAGCTTGGCGGCGAATGGGCTGACCGCTTCCTCGTGCTTTACGGTATCGCCGCTCCCGATTC
GCAGCGCATCGCCTTCTATCGCCTTCTTGACGAGTTCTTCTGAGCGGGACTCTGGGGTTCGAAATGACCG
ACCAAGCGACGCCCAACCTGCCATCACGAGATTTCGATTCCACCGCCGCCTTCTATGAAAGGTTGGGCTT
CGGAATCGTTTTCCGGGACGCCGGCTGGATGATCCTCCAGCGCGGGGATCTCATGCTGGAGTTCTTCGCC
CACCCCAACTTGTTTATTGCAGCTTATAATGGTTACAAATAAAGCAATAGCATCACAAATTTCACAAATA
AAGCATTTTTTTCACTGCATTCTAGTTGTGGTTTGTCCAAACTCATCAATGTATCTTATCATGTCTGTAT
ACCGTCGACCTCTAGCTAGAGCTTGGCGTAATCATGGTCATAGCTGTTTCCTGTGTGAAATTGTTATCCG
CTCACAATTCCACACAACATACGAGCCGGAAGCATAAAGTGTAAAGCCTGGGGTGCCTAATGAGTGAGCT
AACTCACATTAATTGCGTTGCGCTCACTGCCCGCTTTCCAGTCGGGAAACCTGTCGTGCCAGCTGCATTA
ATGAATCGGCCAACGCGCGGGGAGAGGCGGTTTGCGTATTGGGCGCTCTTCCGCTTCCTCGCTCACTGAC
TCGCTGCGCTCGGTCGTTCGGCTGCGGCGAGCGGTATCAGCTCACTCAAAGGCGGTAATACGGTTATCCA
CAGAATCAGGGGATAACGCAGGAAAGAACATGTGAGCAAAAGGCCAGCAAAAGGCCAGGAACCGTAAAAA
GGCCGCGTTGCTGGCGTTTTTCCATAGGCTCCGCCCCCCTGACGAGCATCACAAAAATCGACGCTCAAGT
CAGAGGTGGCGAAACCCGACAGGACTATAAAGATACCAGGCGTTTCCCCCTGGAAGCTCCCTCGTGCGCT
CTCCTGTTCCGACCCTGCCGCTTACCGGATACCTGTCCGCCTTTCTCCCTTCGGGAAGCGTGGCGCTTTC
TCATAGCTCACGCTGTAGGTATCTCAGTTCGGTGTAGGTCGTTCGCTCCAAGCTGGGCTGTGTGCACGAA
CCCCCCGTTCAGCCCGACCGCTGCGCCTTATCCGGTAACTATCGTCTTGAGTCCAACCCGGTAAGACACG
ACTTATCGCCACTGGCAGCAGCCACTGGTAACAGGATTAGCAGAGCGAGGTATGTAGGCGGTGCTACAGA
GTTCTTGAAGTGGTGGCCTAACTACGGCTACACTAGAAGAACAGTATTTGGTATCTGCGCTCTGCTGAAG
CCAGTTACCTTCGGAAAAAGAGTTGGTAGCTCTTGATCCGGCAAACAAACCACCGCTGGTAGCGGTTTTT
TTGTTTGCAAGCAGCAGATTACGCGCAGAAAAAAAGGATCTCAAGAAGATCCTTTGATCTTTTCTACGGG
GTCTGACGCTCAGTGGAACGAAAACTCACGTTAAGGGATTTTGGTCATGAGATTATCAAAAAGGATCTTC
ACCTAGATCCTTTTAAATTAAAAATGAAGTTTTAAATCAATCTAAAGTATATATGAGTAAACTTGGTCTG
ACAGTTACCAATGCTTAATCAGTGAGGCACCTATCTCAGCGATCTGTCTATTTCGTTCATCCATAGTTGC
CTGACTCCCCGTCGTGTAGATAACTACGATACGGGAGGGCTTACCATCTGGCCCCAGTGCTGCAATGATA
CCGCGAGACCCACGCTCACCGGCTCCAGATTTATCAGCAATAAACCAGCCAGCCGGAAGGGCCGAGCGCA
GAAGTGGTCCTGCAACTTTATCCGCCTCCATCCAGTCTATTAATTGTTGCCGGGAAGCTAGAGTAAGTAG
TTCGCCAGTTAATAGTTTGCGCAACGTTGTTGCCATTGCTACAGGCATCGTGGTGTCACGCTCGTCGTTT
GGTATGGCTTCATTCAGCTCCGGTTCCCAACGATCAAGGCGAGTTACATGATCCCCCATGTTGTGCAAAA
AAGCGGTTAGCTCCTTCGGTCCTCCGATCGTTGTCAGAAGTAAGTTGGCCGCAGTGTTATCACTCATGGT
TATGGCAGCACTGCATAATTCTCTTACTGTCATGCCATCCGTAAGATGCTTTTCTGTGACTGGTGAGTAC
TCAACCAAGTCATTCTGAGAATAGTGTATGCGGCGACCGAGTTGCTCTTGCCCGGCGTCAATACGGGATA
ATACCGCGCCACATAGCAGAACTTTAAAAGTGCTCATCATTGGAAAACGTTCTTCGGGGCGAAAACTCTC
AAGGATCTTACCGCTGTTGAGATCCAGTTCGATGTAACCCACTCGTGCACCCAACTGATCTTCAGCATCT
TTTACTTTCACCAGCGTTTCTGGGTGAGCAAAAACAGGAAGGCAAAATGCCGCAAAAAAGGGAATAAGGG
CGACACGGAAATGTTGAATACTCATACTCTTCCTTTTTCAATATTATTGAAGCATTTATCAGGGTTATTG
TCTCATGAGCGGATACATATTTGAATGTATTTAGAAAAATAAACAAATAGGGGTTCCGCGCACATTTCCC
CGAAAAGTGCCACCTGACGTC
Features (pLannotate 1.2.2; 23 found; start..end, strand, type, name):
     28..80      -  misc_feature   bom (fragment): basis of mobility region from pBR322
    235..614     +  enhancer       CMV enhancer: human cytomegalovirus immediate early enhancer
    615..818     +  promoter       CMV promoter: human cytomegalovirus (CMV) immediate early promoter
    814..847     +  LTR            5' LTR (truncated) (fragment): truncated 5' long terminal repeat (LTR) from HIV-1
    863..881     +  promoter       T7 promoter: promoter for bacteriophage T7 RNA polymerase
    904..1290    +  CDS            MS2: bacteriophage MS2 coat protein binds to a specific stem-loop structure in the viral RNA (Peabody, 1993)
   1333..1359    +  CDS            3xHA (fragment): three tandem HA epitope tags
   1378..2052    +  CDS            MEX3C (fragment): MEX3C_HUMAN - Also known as RKHD2, RNF194. Experimental evidence at protein level: Swiss-Prot protein existence level 1. E3 ubiquitin ligase responsible for the post-transcriptional regulation of common HLA-A allotypes. Binds to the 3' UTR of HLA-A2 mRNA, and regulates its levels by promoting mRNA decay. RNA binding is sufficient to prevent translation, but ubiquitin ligase activity is required for mRNA degradation. From Homo sapiens (Human).
   2084..2102    -  promoter       SP6 promoter: promoter for bacteriophage SP6 RNA polymerase
   2128..2352    +  polyA_signal   bGH poly(A) signal: bovine growth hormone polyadenylation signal
   2356..2377    +  promoter       SV40 promoter (fragment): SV40 enhancer and early promoter
   2398..2826    +  rep_origin     f1 ori (sequence partly withheld): f1 bacteriophage origin of replication; arrow indicates direction of (+) strand synthesis
   2840..3169    +  promoter       SV40 promoter: SV40 enhancer and early promoter
   3236..4027    +  CDS            neo: KKA2_KLEPN - Also known as kan, nptII. Experimental evidence at protein level: Swiss-Prot protein existence level 1. Resistance to kanamycin, neomycin, paromomycin, ribostamycin, butirosin and gentamicin B. From Klebsiella pneumoniae.
   4051..4209    +  CDS            ble (fragment): BLE_KLEPN - Experimental evidence at protein level: Swiss-Prot protein existence level 1. Binding protein with a strong affinity to the bleomycin family of antibiotics. Binds to CL990; an antimitotic-antibiotic compound. From Klebsiella pneumoniae.
   4204..4325    +  polyA_signal   SV40 poly(A) signal: SV40 polyadenylation signal
   4398..4414    -  protein_bind   lac operator: The lac repressor binds to the lac operator to inhibit transcription in E. coli. This inhibition can be relieved by adding lactose or isopropyl-β-D-thiogalactopyranoside (IPTG). lac repressor encoded by lacI
   4422..4452    -  promoter       lac promoter: promoter for the E. coli lac operon
   4467..4488    -  protein_bind   CAP binding site: CAP binding activates transcription in the presence of cAMP. E. coli catabolite activator protein
   4501..4593    -  CDS            lacI (fragment): lac repressor; lacI; The lac repressor binds to the lac operator to inhibit transcription in E. coli. This inhibition can be relieved by adding lactose or isopropyl-β-D-thiogalactopyranoside (IPTG).
   4776..5361    -  rep_origin     ori: high-copy-number ColE1/pMB1/pBR322/pUC origin of replication
   5532..6392    -  CDS            AmpR: β-lactamase; bla; confers resistance to ampicillin, carbenicillin, and related antibiotics
   6393..6497    -  promoter       AmpR promoter: bla
