[The description below was written by a language model from this plasmid's Addgene catalogue record and pLannotate feature annotations shown in this document.]
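Description:
pcDNA3.1-MS2-HA-HsMex3C_1-225_AD is a mammalian expression plasmid of about 6.5 kb. The catalogue lists its backbone as unknown, but the name and feature layout are those of a pcDNA3.1-type vector. It is propagated in E. coli through a high-copy ColE1/pUC origin and selected with ampicillin via the β-lactamase gene. An f1 origin is also present. For selection in mammalian cells, an SV40 early promoter drives a neomycin phosphotransferase gene followed by an SV40 polyadenylation signal. Several other annotations, including the truncated HIV-1 LTR, ble, lacI and bom, are short fragments and most likely reflect backbone remnants or incidental sequence matches rather than functional parts.

The expression cassette uses the human CMV immediate early enhancer and promoter and ends with the bovine growth hormone polyadenylation signal. T7 and SP6 phage promoters flank the insert. The annotated coding features run in order from the bacteriophage MS2 coat protein, through a short HA epitope segment (annotated as a fragment of a 3xHA tag, consistent with a single HA copy), to an N-terminal portion of human MEX3C covering residues 1–225. The depositor notes one non-silent mutation relative to the reference variant. MEX3C is an RNA-binding E3 ubiquitin ligase that represses translation and promotes decay of target mRNAs.

The MS2 coat protein binds a specific RNA stem-loop, so fusions of this kind are typically used in tethering assays, where the protein fragment is recruited to a reporter mRNA carrying MS2 binding sites to test its effect on mRNA stability or translation. The HA tag allows detection of the fusion. The record itself states only mammalian expression as the purpose and does not explain the "AD" suffix.
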