Addgene plasmid #148482: pcDNA3.1-MS2-HA-HsMex3C_1-225_AD
Purpose: Mammalian Expression of HsMex3C_1-225
Depositing lab: Elisa Izaurralde. Depositing organization: Max Planck Institute for Developmental Biology.
Backbone
  Vector backbone: Unknown
  Vector type: Mammalian Expression
Growth in bacteria
  Bacterial resistance: Ampicillin, 100 μg/mL
  Growth temperature: 37°C
  Growth strain: DH5alpha
  Copy number: High Copy
Gene/Insert
  Gene/Insert name: HsMex3C_1-225
  Species: H. sapiens (human)
  Mutation: one non silent mutation compared to variant 2 from ENA :KC456344
  Entrez Gene: MEX3C (a.k.a. RKHD2, BM-013, MEX-3C, RNF194, FLJ38871)
  Cloning method: Unknown
Terms and licenses: Academic/Nonprofit Terms; Industry Terms: Not Available to Industry
Depositor comments: Plasmids from this collection were made available to the research community and donated after the lab closed. Please note that the sequence provided by the depositing laboratory may be theoretical/predicted or based on Sanger sequencing results. There may be discrepancies between sequencing results obtained by Addgene and the depositor sequence. If an Addgene verified sequence is not available, please contact before placing your order to request that our lab fully sequence the plasmid.
How to cite: pcDNA3.1-MS2-HA-HsMex3C_1-225_AD was a gift from Elisa Izaurralde (Addgene plasmid # 148482 ; http://n2t.net/addgene:148482 ; RRID:Addgene_148482)
